Addgene plasmid #242659: N-term AAV-ABE8e-SpCas9(S55R) (CA21)
Purpose: CBh promoter expression plasmid for N-terminal intein-split AAV construct with N-term of ABE8e-SpCas9(S55R) - to be used with eVRQR constructs
Depositing lab: Benjamin Kleinstiver. Depositing organization: Massachusetts General Hospital. Publication: Treatment of a severe vascular disease using a bespoke CRISPR-Cas9 base editor in mice. Alves CRR, Das S, Krishnan V, Ha LL, Fox LR, Stutzman HE, Shamber CE, Kalailingam P, McCarthy S, Lino Cardenas CL, Fong CE, Imai T, Mitra S, Yun S, Wood RK, Benning FMC, Roh K, Lawton J, Kim N, Silverstein RA, Ferreira da Silva J, de la Cruz D, Richa R, Xie J, Gray-Edwards HL, Malhotra R, Chung DY, Chao LH, Tsai SQ, Maguire CA, Lindsay ME, Kleinstiver BP, Musolino PL. Nat Biomed Eng. 2025 Sep 11:10.1038/s41551-025-01499-1. doi: 10.1038/s41551-025-01499-1. PubMed 40935887.
Backbone
  Vector backbone: Cbh_v5 AAV-ABE N-terminal (Addgene Plasmid #137177)
  Vector type: AAV, CRISPR
Growth in bacteria
  Bacterial resistance: Ampicillin, 100 μg/mL
  Growth temperature: 37°C
  Growth strain: NEB Stable
  Copy number: High Copy
Gene/Insert
  Gene/Insert name: pAAV-pCBh-BPNLS(SV40)-TadA8e-gs-SpCas9(D10A;S55R)-[N-term]-NpuN-BPNLS(SV40)-WPRE-bGH_PA (alt names: CA21; N-term AAV-ABE8e-SpCas9(S55R))
  Species: Synthetic
  Mutation: SpCas9(S55R)
  Promoter: CBh
  Tag / fusion protein: BPNLS (N terminal on insert); NpuN(intein)-BPNLS (C terminal on insert)
  Cloning method: Gibson Cloning
  Sequencing primers: 5′ oBK7321-GGGCTGTAATTAGCTGAGCAAGAGG; 3′ oBK219-GGGAGTGGCACCTTCCAGGGTC
Terms and licenses: Academic/Nonprofit Terms; Industry Terms: Not Available to Industry
How to cite: N-term AAV-ABE8e-SpCas9(S55R) (CA21) was a gift from Benjamin Kleinstiver (Addgene plasmid # 242659 ; http://n2t.net/addgene:242659 ; RRID:Addgene_242659)
