[The description below was written by a language model from this plasmid's Addgene catalogue record and pLannotate feature annotations shown in this document.]
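Description:
N-term AAV-ABE8e-SpCas9(S55R) (CA21) is an AAV transfer plasmid that carries the N-terminal half of an intein-split adenine base editor. It was built by Gibson cloning into the Cbh_v5 AAV-ABE N-terminal backbone. The 7.1 kb plasmid is propagated in E. coli through a high-copy ColE1/pUC-type origin with ampicillin selection. It also retains an f1 origin and remnants of the lac region (lacZα and lacI fragments, lac promoter and operator) from its cloning-vector ancestry. Two AAV2 inverted terminal repeats, annotated as fragments, flank the expression cassette and allow it to be packaged into recombinant AAV particles. The recorded growth strain is a recombination-deficient one, which is commonly chosen to keep ITRs stable.

Between the ITRs, the CBh promoter (CMV enhancer, chicken β-actin promoter and a hybrid CBA/MVM intron) drives a synthetic open reading frame. It begins with a bipartite SV40 nuclear localisation signal, followed by the evolved TadA8e deaminase and a glycine-serine linker. Next comes the N-terminal portion of SpCas9 carrying the D10A nickase mutation and the S55R substitution, then the NpuN split-intein half and a second BPNLS. The annotation tool matched the intein to a Synechocystis DnaE homologue, but the record names it as Npu. A truncated WPRE, detected as two fragments, and a bGH polyadenylation signal complete the transcript.

A full base editor exceeds AAV packaging capacity, so this construct is meant to be co-delivered with a C-terminal partner. The record specifies eVRQR constructs for that role. Protein trans-splicing between the two intein halves then reconstitutes the full-length editor in transduced cells. No guide RNA cassette is annotated on this plasmid. The associated work applied a bespoke base editor to treat a vascular disease in mice.
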