Features (pLannotate 1.2.2; 20 found; start..end, strand, type, name):
    121..278     +  CDS            lacZα (fragment): LacZα fragment of β-galactosidase; lacZ fragment
    283..711     +  rep_origin     f1 ori (sequence partly withheld): f1 bacteriophage origin of replication; arrow indicates direction of (+) strand synthesis
    764..868     +  promoter       AmpR promoter: bla
    869..1729    +  CDS            AmpR: β-lactamase; bla; confers resistance to ampicillin, carbenicillin, and related antibiotics
   1900..2488    +  rep_origin     ori: high-copy-number ColE1/pMB1/pBR322/pUC origin of replication
   2671..2763    +  CDS            lacI (fragment): lac repressor; lacI; The lac repressor binds to the lac operator to inhibit transcription in E. coli. This inhibition can be relieved by adding lactose or isopropyl-β-D-thiogalactopyranoside (IPTG).
   2776..2797    +  protein_bind   CAP binding site: CAP binding activates transcription in the presence of cAMP. E. coli catabolite activator protein
   2812..2842    +  promoter       lac promoter: promoter for the E. coli lac operon
   2850..2866    +  protein_bind   lac operator: The lac repressor binds to the lac operator to inhibit transcription in E. coli. This inhibition can be relieved by adding lactose or isopropyl-β-D-thiogalactopyranoside (IPTG). lac repressor encoded by lacI
   2916..3046    -  repeat_region  AAV2 ITR (fragment): inverted terminal repeat of adeno-associated virus serotype 2 inverted
   3069..3354    +  enhancer       CMV enhancer: human cytomegalovirus immediate early enhancer; contains an 18-bp deletion relative to the standard CMV enhancer
   3356..3633    +  promoter       chicken β-actin promoter: No description available
   3634..3861    +  intron         hybrid intron: hybrid between chicken β-actin (CBA) and minute virus of mice (MMV) introns (Gray et al., 2011)
   3936..4427    +  CDS            tadA: TADA_ECOLI - Also known as yfhC. Experimental evidence at protein level: Swiss-Prot protein existence level 1. Catalyzes the deamination of adenosine to inosine at the wobble position 34 of tRNA(Arg2). Essential for cell viability. From Escherichia coli (strain K12).
   4530..6245    +  CDS            Cas9(N): N-terminal portion of Streptococcus pyogenes Cas9 (Zetsche et al., 2015)
   6246..6545    +  CDS            dnaE-N (fragment): DPO3A_SYNY3 - Experimental evidence at protein level: Swiss-Prot protein existence level 1. DNA polymerase III is a complex, multichain enzyme responsible for most of the replicative synthesis in bacteria. This DNA polymerase also exhibits 3' to 5' exonuclease activity. The alpha chain is the DNA polymerase (By similarity). From Synechocystis sp. (strain PCC 6803 / Kazusa).
   6626..6783    +  misc_feature   WPRE (fragment): woodchuck hepatitis virus posttranscriptional regulatory element
   6789..6871    +  misc_feature   WPRE (fragment): woodchuck hepatitis virus posttranscriptional regulatory element
   6875..7099    +  polyA_signal   bGH poly(A) signal: bovine growth hormone polyadenylation signal
   7108..107     +  repeat_region  AAV2 ITR (fragment) (across the origin): inverted terminal repeat of adeno-associated virus serotype 2 inverted
>Addgene plasmid #242659 | N-term AAV-ABE8e-SpCas9(S55R) (CA21) | addgene full sequence | sequence record 489035 | Addgene NGS Result
CCACTCCCTCTCTGCGCGCTCGCTCGCTCACTGAGGCCGGGCGACCAAAGGTCGCCCGACGCCCGGGCTT
TGCCCGGGCGGCCTCAGTGAGCGAGCGAGCGCGCAGCCTTAATTAACCTAATTCACTGGCCGTCGTTTTA
CAACGTCGTGACTGGGAAAACCCTGGCGTTACCCAACTTAATCGCCTTGCAGCACATCCCCCTTTCGCCA
GCTGGCGTAATAGCGAAGAGGCCCGCACCGATCGCCCTTCCCAACAGTTGCGCAGCCTGAATGGCGAATG
GG
[124 nt withheld, positions 283-406]
C
[91 nt withheld, positions 408-498]
A
[49 nt withheld, positions 500-548]
CCTTTGACGTTGGAGTCCACGTTCTTT
[37 nt withheld, positions 576-612]
ACCCTATCTCGGTCTATTCTTTTGATTTATAAGGGATTTTGCCGATTTCGGCCTATTGGTTAAAAAATGA
GCTGATTTAACAAAAATTTAACGCGAATTTTAACAAAATATTAACGCTTACAATTTAGGTGGCACTTTTC
GGGGAAATGTGCGCGGAACCCCTATTTGTTTATTTTTCTAAATACATTCAAATATGTATCCGCTCATGAG
ACAATAACCCTGATAAATGCTTCAATAATATTGAAAAAGGAAGAGTATGAGTATTCAACATTTCCGTGTC
GCCCTTATTCCCTTTTTTGCGGCATTTTGCCTTCCTGTTTTTGCTCACCCAGAAACGCTGGTGAAAGTAA
AAGATGCTGAAGATCAGTTGGGTGCACGAGTGGGTTACATCGAACTGGATCTCAACAGCGGTAAGATCCT
TGAGAGTTTTCGCCCCGAAGAACGTTTTCCAATGATGAGCACTTTTAAAGTTCTGCTATGTGGCGCGGTA
TTATCCCGTATTGACGCCGGGCAAGAGCAACTCGGTCGCCGCATACACTATTCTCAGAATGACTTGGTTG
AGTACTCACCAGTCACAGAAAAGCATCTTACGGATGGCATGACAGTAAGAGAATTATGCAGTGCTGCCAT
AACCATGAGTGATAACACTGCGGCCAACTTACTTCTGACAACGATCGGAGGACCGAAGGAGCTAACCGCT
TTTTTGCACAACATGGGGGATCATGTAACTCGCCTTGATCGTTGGGAACCGGAGCTGAATGAAGCCATAC
CAAACGACGAGCGTGACACCACGATGCCTGTAGCAATGGCAACAACGTTGCGCAAACTATTAACTGGCGA
ACTACTTACTCTAGCTTCCCGGCAACAATTAATAGACTGGATGGAGGCGGATAAAGTTGCAGGACCACTT
CTGCGCTCGGCCCTTCCGGCTGGCTGGTTTATTGCTGATAAATCTGGAGCCGGTGAGCGTGGGTCTCGCG
GTATCATTGCAGCACTGGGGCCAGATGGTAAGCCCTCCCGTATCGTAGTTATCTACACGACGGGGAGTCA
GGCAACTATGGATGAACGAAATAGACAGATCGCTGAGATAGGTGCCTCACTGATTAAGCATTGGTAACTG
TCAGACCAAGTTTACTCATATATACTTTAGATTGATTTAAAACTTCATTTTTAATTTAAAAGGATCTAGG
TGAAGATCCTTTTTGATAATCTCATGACCAAAATCCCTTAACGTGAGTTTTCGTTCCACTGAGCGTCAGA
CCCCGTAGAAAAGATCAAAGGATCTTCTTGAGATCCTTTTTTTCTGCGCGTAATCTGCTGCTTGCAAACA
AAAAAACCACCGCTACCAGCGGTGGTTTGTTTGCCGGATCAAGAGCTACCAACTCTTTTTCCGAAGGTAA
CTGGCTTCAGCAGAGCGCAGATACCAAATACTGTTCTTCTAGTGTAGCCGTAGTTAGGCCACCACTTCAA
GAACTCTGTAGCACCGCCTACATACCTCGCTCTGCTAATCCTGTTACCAGTGGCTGCTGCCAGTGGCGAT
AAGTCGTGTCTTACCGGGTTGGACTCAAGACGATAGTTACCGGATAAGGCGCAGCGGTCGGGCTGAACGG
GGGGTTCGTGCACACAGCCCAGCTTGGAGCGAACGACCTACACCGAACTGAGATACCTACAGCGTGAGCT
ATGAGAAAGCGCCACGCTTCCCGAAGGGAGAAAGGCGGACAGGTATCCGGTAAGCGGCAGGGTCGGAACA
GGAGAGCGCACGAGGGAGCTTCCAGGGGGAAACGCCTGGTATCTTTATAGTCCTGTCGGGTTTCGCCACC
TCTGACTTGAGCGTCGATTTTTGTGATGCTCGTCAGGGGGGCGGAGCCTATGGAAAAACGCCAGCAACGC
GGCCTTTTTACGGTTCCTGGCCTTTTGCTGGCCTTTTGCTCACATGTTCTTTCCTGCGTTATCCCCTGAT
TCTGTGGATAACCGTATTACCGCCTTTGAGTGAGCTGATACCGCTCGCCGCAGCCGAACGACCGAGCGCA
GCGAGTCAGTGAGCGAGGAAGCGGAAGAGCGCCCAATACGCAAACCGCCTCTCCCCGCGCGTTGGCCGAT
TCATTAATGCAGCTGGCACGACAGGTTTCCCGACTGGAAAGCGGGCAGTGAGCGCAACGCAATTAATGTG
AGTTAGCTCACTCATTAGGCACCCCAGGCTTTACACTTTATGCTTCCGGCTCGTATGTTGTGTGGAATTG
TGAGCGGATAACAATTTCACACAGGAAACAGCTATGACCATGATTACGCCAGATTTAATTAAGGCTGCGC
GCTCGCTCGCTCACTGAGGCCGCCCGGGCAAAGCCCGGGCGTCGGGCGACCTTTGGTCGCCCGGCCTCAG
TGAGCGAGCGAGCGCGCAGAGAGGGAGTGGCCAACTCCATCACTAGGGGTTCCTGCGGCCTCTAGATCAG
GGTACCCGTTACATAACTTACGGTAAATGGCCCGCCTGGCTGACCGCCCAACGACCCCCGCCCATTGACG
TCAATAGTAACGCCAATAGGGACTTTCCATTGACGTCAATGGGTGGAGTATTTACGGTAAACTGCCCACT
TGGCAGTACATCAAGTGTATCATATGCCAAGTACGCCCCCTATTGACGTCAATGACGGTAAATGGCCCGC
CTGGCATTGTGCCCAGTACATGACCTTATGGGACTTTCCTACTTGGCAGTACATCTACGTATTAGTCATC
GCTATTACCATGGTCGAGGTGAGCCCCACGTTCTGCTTCACTCTCCCCATCTCCCCCCCCTCCCCACCCC
CAATTTTGTATTTATTTATTTTTTAATTATTTTGTGCAGCGATGGGGGCGGGGGGGGGGGGGGGGCGCGC
GCCAGGCGGGGCGGGGCGGGGCGAGGGGCGGGGCGGGGCGAGGCGGAGAGGTGCGGCGGCAGCCAATCAG
AGCGGCGCGCTCCGAAAGTTTCCTTTTATGGCGAGGCGGCGGCGGCGGCGGCCCTATAAAAAGCGAAGCG
CGCGGCGGGCGGGAGTCGCTGCGCGCTGCCTTCGCCCCGTGCCCCGCTCCGCCGCCGCCTCGCGCCGCCC
GCCCCGGCTCTGACTGACCGCGTTACTCCCACAGGTGAGCGGGCGGGACGGCCCTTCTCCTCCGGGCTGT
AATTAGCTGAGCAAGAGGTAAGGGTTTAAGGGATGGTTGGTTGGTGGGGTATTAATGTTTAATTACCTGG
AGCACCTGCCTGAAATCACTTTTTTTCAGGTTGGACCGGTGCCACCATGAAACGGACAGCCGACGGAAGC
GAGTTCGAGTCACCAAAGAAGAAGCGGAAAGTCTCTGAGGTGGAGTTTTCCCACGAGTACTGGATGAGAC
ATGCCCTGACCCTGGCCAAGAGGGCACGCGATGAGAGGGAGGTGCCTGTGGGAGCCGTGCTGGTGCTGAA
CAATAGAGTGATCGGCGAGGGCTGGAACAGAGCCATCGGCCTGCACGACCCAACAGCCCATGCCGAAATT
ATGGCCCTGAGACAGGGCGGCCTGGTCATGCAGAACTACAGACTGATTGACGCCACCCTGTACGTGACAT
TCGAGCCTTGCGTGATGTGCGCCGGCGCCATGATCCACTCTAGGATCGGCCGCGTGGTGTTTGGCGTGAG
GAACAGCAAAAGAGGCGCCGCAGGCTCCCTGATGAACGTGCTGAACTACCCCGGCATGAATCACCGCGTC
GAAATTACCGAGGGAATCCTGGCAGATGAATGTGCCGCCCTGCTGTGCGATTTCTACCGGATGCCTAGAC
AGGTGTTCAATGCTCAGAAGAAGGCCCAGAGCTCCATCAACTCCGGAGGATCTAGCGGAGGCTCCTCTGG
CTCTGAGACACCTGGCACAAGCGAGAGCGCAACACCTGAAAGCAGCGGGGGCAGCAGCGGGGGGTCAGAC
AAGAAGTACAGCATCGGCCTGGCCATCGGCACCAACTCTGTGGGCTGGGCCGTGATCACCGACGAGTACA
AGGTGCCCAGCAAGAAATTCAAGGTGCTGGGCAACACCGACCGGCACAGCATCAAGAAGAACCTGATCGG
AGCCCTGCTGTTCGACAGAGGCGAAACAGCCGAGGCCACCCGGCTGAAGAGAACCGCCAGAAGAAGATAC
ACCAGACGGAAGAACCGGATCTGCTATCTGCAAGAGATCTTCAGCAACGAGATGGCCAAGGTGGACGACA
GCTTCTTCCACAGACTGGAAGAGTCCTTCCTGGTGGAAGAGGATAAGAAGCACGAGCGGCACCCCATCTT
CGGCAACATCGTGGACGAGGTGGCCTACCACGAGAAGTACCCCACCATCTACCACCTGAGAAAGAAACTG
GTGGACAGCACCGACAAGGCCGACCTGCGGCTGATCTATCTGGCCCTGGCCCACATGATCAAGTTCCGGG
GCCACTTCCTGATCGAGGGCGACCTGAACCCCGACAACAGCGACGTGGACAAGCTGTTCATCCAGCTGGT
GCAGACCTACAACCAGCTGTTCGAGGAAAACCCCATCAACGCCAGCGGCGTGGACGCCAAGGCCATCCTG
TCTGCCAGACTGAGCAAGAGCAGACGGCTGGAAAATCTGATCGCCCAGCTGCCCGGCGAGAAGAAGAATG
GCCTGTTCGGAAACCTGATTGCCCTGAGCCTGGGCCTGACCCCCAACTTCAAGAGCAACTTCGACCTGGC
CGAGGATGCCAAACTGCAGCTGAGCAAGGACACCTACGACGACGACCTGGACAACCTGCTGGCCCAGATC
GGCGACCAGTACGCCGACCTGTTTCTGGCCGCCAAGAACCTGTCCGACGCCATCCTGCTGAGCGACATCC
TGAGAGTGAACACCGAGATCACCAAGGCCCCCCTGAGCGCCTCTATGATCAAGAGATACGACGAGCACCA
CCAGGACCTGACCCTGCTGAAAGCTCTCGTGCGGCAGCAGCTGCCTGAGAAGTACAAAGAGATTTTCTTC
GACCAGAGCAAGAACGGCTACGCCGGCTACATTGACGGCGGAGCCAGCCAGGAAGAGTTCTACAAGTTCA
TCAAGCCCATCCTGGAAAAGATGGACGGCACCGAGGAACTGCTCGTGAAGCTGAACAGAGAGGACCTGCT
GCGGAAGCAGCGGACCTTCGACAACGGCAGCATCCCCCACCAGATCCACCTGGGAGAGCTGCACGCCATT
CTGCGGCGGCAGGAAGATTTTTACCCATTCCTGAAGGACAACCGGGAAAAGATCGAGAAGATCCTGACCT
TCCGCATCCCCTACTACGTGGGCCCTCTGGCCAGGGGAAACAGCAGATTCGCCTGGATGACCAGAAAGAG
CGAGGAAACCATCACCCCCTGGAACTTCGAGGAAGTGGTGGACAAGGGCGCTTCCGCCCAGAGCTTCATC
GAGCGGATGACCAACTTCGATAAGAACCTGCCCAACGAGAAGGTGCTGCCCAAGCACAGCCTGCTGTACG
AGTACTTCACCGTGTATAACGAGCTGACCAAAGTGAAATACGTGACCGAGGGAATGAGAAAGCCCGCCTT
CCTGAGCGGCGAGCAGAAAAAGGCCATCGTGGACCTGCTGTTCAAGACCAACCGGAAAGTGACCGTGAAG
CAGCTGAAAGAGGACTACTTCAAGAAAATCGAGTGCCTGTCCTACGAGACAGAGATCCTGACAGTGGAGT
ATGGCCTGCTGCCAATCGGCAAGATCGTGGAGAAGAGGATCGAGTGTACCGTGTACTCTGTGGATAACAA
TGGCAACATCTATACACAGCCCGTGGCACAGTGGCACGATAGGGGAGAGCAGGAGGTGTTCGAGTATTGC
CTGGAGGACGGCAGCCTGATCAGGGCAACCAAGGACCACAAGTTCATGACAGTGGATGGCCAGATGCTGC
CCATCGACGAGATTTTCGAGCGGGAGCTGGACCTGATGAGAGTGGATAACCTGCCTAATAGCGGAGGCAG
TAAAAGAACAGCAGACGGGAGTGAGTTTGAGCCCAAGAAAAAGAGAAAGGTGTAAGATCTGATAATCAAC
CTCTGGATTACAAAATTTGTGAAAGATTGACTGGTATTCTTAACTATGTTGCTCCTTTTACGCTATGTGG
ATACGCTGCTTTAATGCCTTTGTATCATGCTATTGCTTCCCGTATGGCTTTCATTTTCTCCTCCTTGTAT
AAATCCTGGTTAGTTCTTGCCACGGCGGAACTCATCGCCGCCTGCCTTGCCCGCTGCTGGACAGGGGCTC
GGCTGTTGGGCACTGACAATTCCGTGGTGCGACTGTGCCTTCTAGTTGCCAGCCATCTGTTGTTTGCCCC
TCCCCCGTGCCTTCCTTGACCCTGGAAGGTGCCACTCCCACTGTCCTTTCCTAATAAAATGAGGAAATTG
CATCGCATTGTCTGAGTAGGTGTCATTCTATTCTGGGGGGTGGGGTGGGGCAGGACAGCAAGGGGGAGGA
TTGGGAAGACAATAGCAGGCATGCTGGGGATGCGGTGGGCTCTATGGGCGGCCGCAGGAACCCCTAGTGA
TGGAGTTGG
